>Addgene plasmid #226439 | TOPO-EXOC3 3' HALF | addgene full sequence | sequence record 456865 | Addgene NGS Result
AGAGCGCCCAATACGCAAACCGCCTCTCCCCGCGCGTTGGCCGATTCATTAATGCAGCTGGCACGACAGG
TTTCCCGACTGGAAAGCGGGCAGTGAGCGCAACGCAATTAATGTGAGTTAGCTCACTCATTAGGCACCCC
AGGCTTTACACTTTATGCTTCCGGCTCGTATGTTGTGTGGAATTGTGAGCGGATAACAATTTCACACAGG
AAACAGCTATGACCATGATTACGCCAAGCTTGGTACCGAGCTCGGATCCACTAGTAACGGCCGCCAGTGT
GCTGGAATTCGCCCTTTTTAGATCTCAGGACCTGCCACCGACTCACCCTCTACGGCTACGCCGCCGCCCC
CTCCGCCTTCGCTGCCTCCGCCTCCGGGGTCCCGGCCGGAAGTGGACAGCGCGCGGGCACTTCCGCTTCC
GGCAACGGCGCCGGAAGCACGGGTCCGGGCCCTCCCGCGGGGCGGGTACTCGTCTCCCGGCCGAGCGACT
TCAGCTCGGGGACCTGCCCCATGGCCGCTCCCCAGCAGGACAGGGTAACCGCCGAGGTGGGGGGCTTCTT
GTCCGTCCCAGCCCCCCCAACTCAGGCCCTCTCGCTGCCCCTGGCGACCACCGCGTGCGCCCTTCCCCAG
GGCGGGCGCAGTCCTGGACGCCTCCGCCGAGCGTGACTGCGTGCATTTTCTCTCCTTTCCCTTCCCAACC
TGCGGAGAGAAGACAGCCCCAGAGCCGCTGTCTCCATCCTCTGCTGATGCCTGCTGTCTTTATGTTGGCC
TCGTCGTCCGCACTGCAGTGTGGCAGGGGCGTCCCTCGTTTCCCGCGGACTGAGGTGGGCGCCGGGCATT
CAGTAAACGAAGAAACCAAAGCGGAGAAGGTTGGGAATCAAACGTCTGTCATACCTGCCACCAGCAGACA
AGCGGCTTTGGGTACCTCCTGGACCCAAAGACGAACTCAGCCCCTCCAGGAGCGCAGTCATTGGCACCCT
CGTGGGAACAATGCCAGTGGGATGGGTGGCCACCGGATGTTTCCGGGGCCCCTCAGAGGCCCAGCAGCGC
AGGTCTTGGAGAATGAATGTGGGTCACTGGGCCGCGCTGCAGAGGGCCGGTCCTGAGTCGCTTCCTGGAG
GAGAGGCCCATGGCCAGCACTTGGCTTCGCCTGGAGGAAGAAGCACGTGCTAAACCACGAGCGTTCAGGG
TTTGTCCGTTTGATAAAAGATGCTGGCTTTGACACACCAACTGACAAAGTCTTTCATAGGTTGGAGCTGC
TAGGTTGTGCCCCTGCCCCTCCTGAAAATTAGCCACACGAAAGGAAGGGTCTGGAAGGTGGCAGGGAAGC
CAGCAGAGACCAGGGAAGTGGCAGCAGCATGGGGCAGGGGCACACAGGAAGGAGATGGAGCTTGCGGAAG
GGCGAATTCTGCAGATATCCATCACACTGGCGGCCGCTCGAGCATGCATCTAGAGGGCCCAATTCGCCCT
ATAGTGAGTCGTATTACAATTCACTGGCCGTCGTTTTACAACGTCGTGACTGGGAAAACCCTGGCGTTAC
CCAACTTAATCGCCTTGCAGCACATCCCCCTTTCGCCAGCTGGCGTAATAGCGAAGAGGCCCGCACCGAT
CGCCCTTCCCAACAGTTGCGCAGCCTGAATGGCGAATGG
[124 nt withheld, positions 1650-1773]
C
[91 nt withheld, positions 1775-1865]
A
[49 nt withheld, positions 1867-1915]
CCTTTGACGTTGGAGTCCACGTTCTTT
[37 nt withheld, positions 1943-1979]
ACCCTATCTCGGTCTATTCTTTTGATTTATAAGGGATTTTGCCGATTTCGGCCTATTGGTTAAAAAATGA
GCTGATTTAACAAAAATTTAACGCGAATTTTAACAAAATTCAGGGCGCAAGGGCTGCTAAAGGAAGCGGA
ACACGTAGAAAGCCAGTCCGCAGAAACGGTGCTGACCCCGGATGAATGTCAGCTACTGGGCTATCTGGAC
AAGGGAAAACGCAAGCGCAAAGAGAAAGCAGGTAGCTTGCAGTGGGCTTACATGGCGATAGCTAGACTGG
GCGGTTTTATGGACAGCAAGCGAACCGGAATTGCCAGCTGGGGCGCCCTCTGGTAAGGTTGGGAAGCCCT
GCAAAGTAAACTGGATGGCTTTCTTGCCGCCAAGGATCTGATGGCGCAGGGGATCAAGATCTGATCAAGA
GACAGGATGAGGATCGTTTCGCATGATTGAACAAGATGGATTGCACGCAGGTTCTCCGGCCGCTTGGGTG
GAGAGGCTATTCGGCTATGACTGGGCACAACAGACAATCGGCTGCTCTGATGCCGCCGTGTTCCGGCTGT
CAGCGCAGGGGCGCCCGGTTCTTTTTGTCAAGACCGACCTGTCCGGTGCCCTGAATGAACTGCAGGACGA
GGCAGCGCGGCTATCGTGGCTGGCCACGACGGGCGTTCCTTGCGCAGCTGTGCTCGACGTTGTCACTGAA
GCGGGAAGGGACTGGCTGCTATTGGGCGAAGTGCCGGGGCAGGATCTCCTGTCATCCCACCTTGCTCCTG
CCGAGAAAGTATCCATCATGGCTGATGCAATGCGGCGGCTGCATACGCTTGATCCGGCTACCTGCCCATT
CGACCACCAAGCGAAACATCGCATCGAGCGAGCACGTACTCGGATGGAAGCCGGTCTTGTCGATCAGGAT
GATCTGGACGAAGAGCATCAGGGGCTCGCGCCAGCCGAACTGTTCGCCAGGCTCAAGGCGCGCATGCCCG
ACGGCGAGGATCTCGTCGTGACCCATGGCGATGCCTGCTTGCCGAATATCATGGTGGAAAATGGCCGCTT
TTCTGGATTCATCGACTGTGGCCGGCTGGGTGTGGCGGACCGCTATCAGGACATAGCGTTGGCTACCCGT
GATATTGCTGAAGAGCTTGGCGGCGAATGGGCTGACCGCTTCCTCGTGCTTTACGGTATCGCCGCTCCCG
ATTCGCAGCGCATCGCCTTCTATCGCCTTCTTGACGAGTTCTTCTGAATTGAAAAAGGAAGAGTATGAGT
ATTCAACATTTCCGTGTCGCCCTTATTCCCTTTTTTGCGGCATTTTGCCTTCCTGTTTTTGCTCACCCAG
AAACGCTGGTGAAAGTAAAAGATGCTGAAGATCAGTTGGGTGCACGAGTGGGTTACATCGAACTGGATCT
CAACAGCGGTAAGATCCTTGAGAGTTTTCGCCCCGAAGAACGTTTTCCAATGATGAGCACTTTTAAAGTT
CTGCTATGTGGCGCGGTATTATCCCGTATTGACGCCGGGCAAGAGCAACTCGGTCGCCGCATACACTATT
CTCAGAATGACTTGGTTGAGTACTCACCAGTCACAGAAAAGCATCTTACGGATGGCATGACAGTAAGAGA
ATTATGCAGTGCTGCCATAACCATGAGTGATAACACTGCGGCCAACTTACTTCTGACAACGATCGGAGGA
CCGAAGGAGCTAACCGCTTTTTTGCACAACATGGGGGATCATGTAACTCGCCTTGATCGTTGGGAACCGG
AGCTGAATGAAGCCATACCAAACGACGAGCGTGACACCACGATGCCTGTAGCAATGGCAACAACGTTGCG
CAAACTATTAACTGGCGAACTACTTACTCTAGCTTCCCGGCAACAATTAATAGACTGGATGGAGGCGGAT
AAAGTTGCAGGACCACTTCTGCGCTCGGCCCTTCCGGCTGGCTGGTTTATTGCTGATAAATCTGGAGCCG
GTGAGCGTGGGTCTCGCGGTATCATTGCAGCACTGGGGCCAGATGGTAAGCCCTCCCGTATCGTAGTTAT
CTACACGACGGGGAGTCAGGCAACTATGGATGAACGAAATAGACAGATCGCTGAGATAGGTGCCTCACTG
ATTAAGCATTGGTAACTGTCAGACCAAGTTTACTCATATATACTTTAGATTGATTTAAAACTTCATTTTT
AATTTAAAAGGATCTAGGTGAAGATCCTTTTTGATAATCTCATGACCAAAATCCCTTAACGTGAGTTTTC
GTTCCACTGAGCGTCAGACCCCGTAGAAAAGATCAAAGGATCTTCTTGAGATCCTTTTTTTCTGCGCGTA
ATCTGCTGCTTGCAAACAAAAAAACCACCGCTACCAGCGGTGGTTTGTTTGCCGGATCAAGAGCTACCAA
CTCTTTTTCCGAAGGTAACTGGCTTCAGCAGAGCGCAGATACCAAATACTGTTCTTCTAGTGTAGCCGTA
GTTAGGCCACCACTTCAAGAACTCTGTAGCACCGCCTACATACCTCGCTCTGCTAATCCTGTTACCAGTG
GCTGCTGCCAGTGGCGATAAGTCGTGTCTTACCGGGTTGGACTCAAGACGATAGTTACCGGATAAGGCGC
AGCGGTCGGGCTGAACGGGGGGTTCGTGCACACAGCCCAGCTTGGAGCGAACGACCTACACCGAACTGAG
ATACCTACAGCGTGAGCTATGAGAAAGCGCCACGCTTCCCGAAGGGAGAAAGGCGGACAGGTATCCGGTA
AGCGGCAGGGTCGGAACAGGAGAGCGCACGAGGGAGCTTCCAGGGGGAAACGCCTGGTATCTTTATAGTC
CTGTCGGGTTTCGCCACCTCTGACTTGAGCGTCGATTTTTGTGATGCTCGTCAGGGGGGCGGAGCCTATG
GAAAAACGCCAGCAACGCGGCCTTTTTACGGTTCCTGGCCTTTTGCTGGCCTTTTGCTCACATGTTCTTT
CCTGCGTTATCCCCTGATTCTGTGGATAACCGTATTACCGCCTTTGAGTGAGCTGATACCGCTCGCCGCA
GCCGAACGACCGAGCGCAGCGAGTCAGTGAGCGAGGAAGCGGA
Features (pLannotate 1.2.2; 13 found; start..end, strand, type, name):
      4..96      +  CDS            lacI (fragment): lac repressor; lacI; The lac repressor binds to the lac operator to inhibit transcription in E. coli. This inhibition can be relieved by adding lactose or isopropyl-β-D-thiogalactopyranoside (IPTG).
    109..130     +  protein_bind   CAP binding site: CAP binding activates transcription in the presence of cAMP. E. coli catabolite activator protein
    145..175     +  promoter       lac promoter: promoter for the E. coli lac operon
    183..199     +  protein_bind   lac operator: The lac repressor binds to the lac operator to inhibit transcription in E. coli. This inhibition can be relieved by adding lactose or isopropyl-β-D-thiogalactopyranoside (IPTG). lac repressor encoded by lacI
    747..1103    +  CDS            EXOC3-AS1: EXAS1_HUMAN - Also known as C5orf55 Experimental evidence at protein level: Swiss-Prot protein existence level 1. From Homo sapiens (Human).
   1468..1486    -  promoter       T7 promoter: promoter for bacteriophage T7 RNA polymerase
   1489..1646    +  CDS            lacZα (fragment): LacZα fragment of β-galactosidase; lacZ fragment
   1650..2078    +  rep_origin     f1 ori (sequence partly withheld): f1 bacteriophage origin of replication; arrow indicates direction of (+) strand synthesis
   2091..2390    +  CDS            tnpA (fragment): TN5P_ECOLX - Also known as tnp. Experimental evidence at protein level: Swiss-Prot protein existence level 1. Mediates transposition of transposon Tn5 by a 'cut and paste' mechanism. First, the monomeric transposase binds the 19 bp inverted DNA repeats flanking the transposon. Then, dimerization of the DNA- bound transposase creates a synaptic DNA complex. After nicking of the first DNA strand, excision of the transposon proceeds through a series of intermediates. The transposase then mediates the insertion of the transposon at a new site by strand transfer. The activity of the wild- type tran
   2422..3213    +  CDS            neo: KKA2_KLEPN - Also known as kan, nptII. Experimental evidence at protein level: Swiss-Prot protein existence level 1. Resistance to kanamycin, neomycin, paromomycin, ribostamycin, butirosin and gentamicin B. From Klebsiella pneumoniae.
   3217..3233    +  promoter       AmpR promoter (fragment): bla
   3234..4094    +  CDS            AmpR: β-lactamase; bla; confers resistance to ampicillin, carbenicillin, and related antibiotics
   4265..4853    +  rep_origin     ori: high-copy-number ColE1/pMB1/pBR322/pUC origin of replication
