[The description below was written by a language model from this plasmid's Addgene catalogue record and pLannotate feature annotations shown in this document.]
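Description:
TOPO-EXOC3 3' HALF is a bacterial cloning plasmid built on the pCR2.1-TOPO backbone, carrying the 3' half of the human EXOC3 promoter region inserted by TOPO cloning. The sequenced record is about 5 kb. It is propagated in E. coli from a high-copy ColE1/pUC-type origin and is selected with ampicillin through the β-lactamase (AmpR) gene. The feature table also shows an intact neo/nptII kanamycin-resistance coding sequence, preceded by a Tn5-derived fragment that is a remnant of the marker's source, so a second selection is available in principle even though the catalogue lists only ampicillin.

The insert sits within the lacZα cloning region, downstream of the CAP binding site, lac promoter and lac operator, and upstream of an opposing T7 promoter and the residual lacZα fragment. This is the usual arrangement in which insertion disrupts lacZα. Within the insert, the annotation detects the coding sequence of EXOC3-AS1 (C5orf55), an antisense-locus gene of EXOC3, which fits a genomic fragment from the EXOC3 promoter neighbourhood. The record gives no precise insert boundaries or genomic coordinates, and no mutations are reported. The depositor notes that differences between their sequence and the repository's sequencing result have no functional consequence.

The plasmid has no eukaryotic expression elements or reporter, so it serves as a storage and source clone. The stated purposes are subcloning the promoter fragment into other vectors and assays using M13 phage. The f1 origin supports the latter, as it allows single-stranded copies of the plasmid to be produced and packaged with helper phage. The associated study concerns G-quadruplex-rich enhancers and their interaction with promoters.
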