Addgene plasmid #226439: TOPO-EXOC3 3' HALF
Purpose: For subcloning of human EXOC3 promoter (3' half) or for assays using M13 phage
Depositing lab: Glen Borchert. Depositing organization: University of South Alabama. Publication: Long G4-rich enhancers target promoters via a G4 DNA-based mechanism. DeMeis JD, Roberts JT, Delcher HA, Godang NL, Coley AB, Brown CL, Shaw MH, Naaz S, Dahal A, Alqudah SY, Nguyen KN, Nguyen AD, Paudel SS, Shell JE, Patil SS, Dang H, O'Neal WK, Knowles MR, Houserova D, Gillespie MN, Borchert GM. Nucleic Acids Res. 2025 Jan 11;53(2):gkae1180. doi: 10.1093/nar/gkae1180. PubMed 39658038.
Backbone
  Vector backbone: pCR2.1-Topo
  Vector type: Cloning vector
Growth in bacteria
  Bacterial resistance: Ampicillin, 100 μg/mL
  Growth temperature: 37°C
  Growth strain: DH5alpha
  Copy number: High Copy
Gene/Insert
  Gene/Insert name: EXOC3 3' HALF
  Species: H. sapiens (human)
  Mutation: No
  Entrez Gene: EXOC3 (a.k.a. SEC6, SEC6L1, Sec6p)
  Cloning method: TOPO Cloning
Terms and licenses: Academic/Nonprofit Terms; Industry Terms: Not Available to Industry
Depositor comments: The discrepancies between the depositor's sequence and Addgene's sequences have no functional consequences.
How to cite: TOPO-EXOC3 3' HALF was a gift from Glen Borchert (Addgene plasmid # 226439 ; http://n2t.net/addgene:226439 ; RRID:Addgene_226439)
