>Addgene plasmid #226439 | TOPO-EXOC3 3' HALF | depositor partial sequence | sequence record 478221 | TOPO-EXOC3 3’half (-827 to +136)
AAAGCCAGCATCTTTTATCAAACAGACAAACCCTGAACGCTCGTGGTTTAGCACGTGCTTCTTCCTCCAG
GCGAAGCCAAGTGCTGGCCACGGGCCTCTCCTCCAGGAAGCGACTCAGGACCGGCCCTCTGCAGCGCGGC
CCAGTGACCCACATTCATTCTCCAAGACCTGCGCTGCTGGGCCTCTGAGGGGCCCCGGAAACATCCGGTG
GCCACCCATCCCACTGGCATTGTTCCCACGAGGGTGCCAATGACTGCGCTCCTGGAGGGGCTGAGTTCGT
CTTTGGGTCCAGGAGGTACCCAAAGCCGCTTGTCTGCTGGCGGCAGGTATGACAGACGTTTGATTCCCAA
CCTTCTCCGCTTTGGTTTCTTCGTTTACTGAATGCCCGGCGCCCACCTCAGTCCGCGGGAAACGAGGGAC
GCCCCTGCCACACTGCAGTGCGGACGACGAGGCCAACATAAAGACAGCAGGCATCAGCAGAGGATGGAGA
CAGCGGCTCTGGGGCTGTCTTCTCTCCGCAGGTTGGGAAGGGAAAGGAGAGAAAATGCACGCAGTCACGC
TCGGCGGAGGCGTCCAGGACTGCGCCCGCCCTGGGGAAGGGCGCACGCGGTGGTCGCCAGGGGCAGCGAG
AGGGCCTGAGTTGGGGGGGCTGGGACGGACAAGAAGCCCCCCACCTCGGCGGTTACCCTGTCCTGCTGGG
GAGCGGCCATGGGGCAGGTCCCCGAGCTGAAGTCGCTCGGCCGGGAGACGAGTACCCGCCCCGCGGGAGG
GCCCGGACCCGTGCTTCCGGCGCCGTTGCCGGAAGCGGAAGTGCCCGCGCGCTGTCCACTTCCGGCCGGG
ACCCCGGAGGCGGAGGCAGCGAAGGCGGAGGGGGCGGCGGGGGCGGCGGCGGCGGCGTAGCCGTAGAGGG
TGAGTCGGTGGCAGGTCCTG
